Addgene plasmid #211574: pMeCP2R.9 (pc2812)
Purpose: Expresses MeCP2 (aa163-309) GFP tagged in mammalian cells
Depositing lab: Cristina Cardoso. Depositing organization: Technische Universitaet Darmstadt. Publication: Direct homo- and hetero-interactions of MeCP2 and MBD2. Becker A, Allmann L, Hofstatter M, Casa V, Weber P, Lehmkuhl A, Herce HD, Cardoso MC. PLoS One. 2013;8(1):e53730. doi: 10.1371/journal.pone.0053730. Epub 2013 Jan 15. PubMed 23335972.
Backbone
  Vector backbone: pmRFP-N2
  Vector type: Mammalian Expression
  Selectable markers: Neomycin (select with G418)
Growth in bacteria
  Bacterial resistance: Kanamycin, 50 μg/mL
  Growth temperature: 37°C
  Growth strain: DH5alpha
  Copy number: Unknown
Gene/Insert
  Gene/Insert name: MeCP2 aa163-309
  Species: R. norvegicus (rat)
  Promoter: CMV
  Tag / fusion protein: RFP (C terminal on insert)
  Cloning method: Restriction Enzyme; 5′ cloning site NheI (not destroyed); 3′ cloning site BamHI (not destroyed)
  Sequencing primers: 5′ CGCAAATGGGCGGTAGGCGTG; 3′ GTGTTGCTCCTGATGTGGTAGC
Terms and licenses: Academic/Nonprofit Terms; Industry Terms: Not Available to Industry
How to cite: pMeCP2R.9 (pc2812) was a gift from Cristina Cardoso (Addgene plasmid # 211574 ; http://n2t.net/addgene:211574 ; RRID:Addgene_211574)
