[The description below was written by a language model from this plasmid's Addgene catalogue record and pLannotate feature annotations shown in this document.]
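Description:
pMeCP2R.9 (pc2812) is a mammalian expression plasmid built on the pmRFP-N2 backbone, an N-series fluorescent-protein fusion vector. It carries a fragment of rat MeCP2 covering amino acids 163–309, cloned between NheI and BamHI sites so that it sits upstream of, and is fused at its C terminus to, the monomeric red fluorescent protein mRFP1. Expression is driven by the human cytomegalovirus immediate early enhancer and promoter and terminated by an SV40 polyadenylation signal. The catalogue purpose line calls the protein GFP tagged. However, the tag field, the backbone name and the sequence annotation all indicate mRFP1, so the fusion should be regarded as red fluorescent. The automated annotation matches the insert to mouse Mecp2, which reflects the closest database entry; the record lists the species as rat.

The plasmid replicates in E. coli from a high-copy ColE1/pUC-type origin and also contains an f1 origin for single-stranded DNA production. A single NeoR/KanR (Tn5 aminoglycoside phosphotransferase) gene serves two hosts. A bacterial bla-type promoter gives kanamycin resistance in bacteria, while the adjacent SV40 enhancer/early promoter, with an HSV TK polyadenylation signal downstream, allows G418 selection of transfected mammalian cells. Small annotated fragments (ble, bGH poly(A), SV40 large T antigen) appear to be backbone remnants rather than functional elements.

MeCP2 is a methyl-CpG-binding chromosomal protein involved in transcriptional repression. This truncation is a domain-mapping construct from a study of homo- and hetero-interactions between MeCP2 and MBD2. The fluorescent tag lets the fragment's localisation and interactions be followed in mammalian cells.
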