Features (pLannotate 1.2.2; 15 found; start..end, strand, type, name):
     72..375     +  enhancer       CMV enhancer: human cytomegalovirus immediate early enhancer
    376..579     +  promoter       CMV promoter: human cytomegalovirus (CMV) immediate early promoter
    602..629     +  misc_feature   MCS (fragment): multiple cloning site
    636..1076    +  CDS            Mecp2 (fragment): MECP2_MOUSE - Experimental evidence at protein level: Swiss-Prot protein existence level 1. Chromosomal protein that binds to methylated DNA. It can bind specifically to a single methyl-CpG pair. It is not influenced by sequences flanking the methyl-CpGs. Mediates transcriptional repression through interaction with histone deacetylase and the corepressor SIN3. Binds both 5-methylcytosine (5mC) and 5-hydroxymethylcytosine (5hmC)- containing DNA, with a preference for 5-methylcytosine (5mC). From Mus musculus (Mouse).
   1095..1769    +  CDS            mRFP1: mRFP1 is a basic (constitutively fluorescent) red fluorescent protein published in 2002, derived from Discosoma sp.. It is reported to be a somewhat slowly-maturing monomer with low acid sensitivity.
   1801..1884    +  CDS            large T antigen (fragment): large T antigen from SV40 (simian virus 40)
   1907..2028    +  polyA_signal   SV40 poly(A) signal: SV40 polyadenylation signal
   2062..2490    -  rep_origin     f1 ori (sequence partly withheld): f1 bacteriophage origin of replication; arrow indicates direction of (+) strand synthesis
   2517..2621    +  promoter       AmpR promoter: bla
   2623..2980    +  promoter       SV40 promoter: SV40 enhancer and early promoter
   3015..3809    +  CDS            NeoR/KanR: aminoglycoside phosphotransferase from Tn5; aph(3')-II (or nptII); confers resistance to neomycin, kanamycin, and G418 (Geneticin®)
   3830..3982    +  CDS            ble (fragment): BLE_KLEPN - Experimental evidence at protein level: Swiss-Prot protein existence level 1. Binding protein with a strong affinity to the bleomycin family of antibiotics. Binds to CL990; an antimitotic-antibiotic compound. From Klebsiella pneumoniae.
   4041..4088    +  polyA_signal   HSV TK poly(A) signal: herpes simplex virus thymidine kinase polyadenylation signal (Cole and Stacy, 1985)
   4179..4195    -  polyA_signal   bGH poly(A) signal (fragment): bovine growth hormone polyadenylation signal
   4417..5005    +  rep_origin     ori: high-copy-number ColE1/pMB1/pBR322/pUC origin of replication
>Addgene plasmid #211574 | pMeCP2R.9 (pc2812) | addgene full sequence | sequence record 422494 | Addgene NGS Result
CCGCCATGCATTAGTTATTAATAGTAATCAATTACGGGGTCATTAGTTCATAGCCCATATATGGAGTTCC
GCGTTACATAACTTACGGTAAATGGCCCGCCTGGCTGACCGCCCAACGACCCCCGCCCATTGACGTCAAT
AATGACGTATGTTCCCATAGTAACGCCAATAGGGACTTTCCATTGACGTCAATGGGTGGAGTATTTACGG
TAAACTGCCCACTTGGCAGTACATCAAGTGTATCATATGCCAAGTACGCCCCCTATTGACGTCAATGACG
GTAAATGGCCCGCCTGGCATTATGCCCAGTACATGACCTTATGGGACTTTCCTACTTGGCAGTACATCTA
CGTATTAGTCATCGCTATTACCATGGTGATGCGGTTTTGGCAGTACATCAATGGGCGTGGATAGCGGTTT
GACTCACGGGGATTTCCAAGTCTCCACCCCATTGACGTCAATGGGAGTTTGTTTTGGCACCAAAATCAAC
GGGACTTTCCAAAATGTCGTAACAACTCCGCCCCATTGACGCAAATGGGCGGTAGGCGTGTACGGTGGGA
GGTCTATATAAGCAGAGCTGGTTTAGTGAACCGTCAGATCCGCTAGCGCTACCGGACTCAGATCTCGAGG
CCATGGGGAGCCCTTCCAGGAGAGAACAGAAACCACCTAAGAAGCCCAAATCTCCCAAAGCTCCAGGAAC
TGGCAGGGGTCGGGGACGCCCGAAAGGGAGCGGCACTGGGAGACCAAAGGCAGCAGCATCAGAAGGTGTT
CAAGTGAAAAGGGTCCTGGAGAAGAGCCCTGGGAAACTTCTCGTCAAGATGCCTTTCCAAGCATCACCTG
GGGGTAAGGGTGAGGGAGGTGGGGCTACCACATCTGCGCAGGTCATGGTGATCAAACGCCCTGGCAGAAA
GCGAAAAGCTGAAGCTGACCCCCAGGCCATTCCTAAGAAACGGGGTAGAAAGCCTGGGAGTGTGGTGGCA
GCTGCTGCTGCAGAGGCCAAAAAGAAAGCTGTGAAGGAATCTTCTATACGGTCTGTGCAGGAGACTGTGC
TCCCCATCAAGAAGCGCAAGACCCGGAAGGATCCACCGGTCGACATGGCCTCCTCCGAGGACGTCATCAA
GGAGTTCATGCGCTTCAAGGTGCGCATGGAGGGCTCCGTGAACGGCCACGAGTTCGAGATCGAGGGCGAG
GGCGAGGGCCGCCCCTACGAGGGCACCCAGACCGCCAAGCTGAAGGTGACCAAGGGCGGCCCCCTGCCCT
TCGCCTGGGACATCCTGTCCCCTCAGTTCCAGTACGGCTCCAAGGCCTACGTGAAGCACCCCGCCGACAT
CCCCGACTACTTGAAGCTGTCCTTCCCCGAGGGCTTCAAGTGGGAGCGCGTGATGAACTTCGAGGACGGC
GGCGTGGTGACCGTGACCCAGGACTCCTCCCTGCAGGACGGCGAGTTCATCTACAAGGTGAAGCTGCGCG
GCACCAACTTCCCCTCCGACGGCCCCGTAATGCAGAAGAAGACCATGGGCTGGGAGGCCTCCACCGAGCG
GATGTACCCCGAGGACGGCGCCCTGAAGGGCGAGATCAAGATGAGGCTGAAGCTGAAGGACGGCGGCCAC
TACGACGCCGAGGTCAAGACCACCTACATGGCCAAGAAGCCCGTGCAGCTGCCCGGCGCCTACAAGACCG
ACATCAAGCTGGACATCACCTCCCACAACGAGGACTACACCATCGTGGAACAGTACGAGCGCGCCGAGGG
CCGCCACTCCACCGGCGCCGGCCTGTACAAGTAAAGCGGCCGCGACTCTAGATCATAATCAGCCATACCA
CATTTGTAGAGGTTTTACTTGCTTTAAAAAACCTCCCACACCTCCCCCTGAACCTGAAACATAAAATGAA
TGCAATTGTTGTTGTTAACTTGTTTATTGCAGCTTATAATGGTTACAAATAAAGCAATAGCATCACAAAT
TTCACAAATAAAGCATTTTTTTCACTGCATTCTAGTTGTGGTTTGTCCAAACTCATCAATGTATCTTAAG
GCGTAAATTGTAAGCGTTAATATTTTGTTAAAATTCGCGTTAAATTTTTGTTAAATCAGCTCATTTTTTA
ACCAATAGGCCGAAATCGGCAAAATCCCTTATAAATCAAAAGAATAGACCGAGATAGGGT
[37 nt withheld, positions 2161-2197]
AAAGAACGTGGACTCCAACGTCAAAGG
[49 nt withheld, positions 2225-2273]
T
[91 nt withheld, positions 2275-2365]
G
[124 nt withheld, positions 2367-2490]
CAGGTGGCACTTTTCGGGGAAATGTGCGCGGAACCCCTATTTGTTTATTTTTCTAAATACATTCAAATAT
GTATCCGCTCATGAGACAATAACCCTGATAAATGCTTCAATAATATTGAAAAAGGAAGAGTCCTGAGGCG
GAAAGAACCAGCTGTGGAATGTGTGTCAGTTAGGGTGTGGAAAGTCCCCAGGCTCCCCAGCAGGCAGAAG
TATGCAAAGCATGCATCTCAATTAGTCAGCAACCAGGTGTGGAAAGTCCCCAGGCTCCCCAGCAGGCAGA
AGTATGCAAAGCATGCATCTCAATTAGTCAGCAACCATAGTCCCGCCCCTAACTCCGCCCATCCCGCCCC
TAACTCCGCCCAGTTCCGCCCATTCTCCGCCCCATGGCTGACTAATTTTTTTTATTTATGCAGAGGCCGA
GGCCGCCTCGGCCTCTGAGCTATTCCAGAAGTAGTGAGGAGGCTTTTTTGGAGGCCTAGGCTTTTGCAAA
GATCGATCAAGAGACAGGATGAGGATCGTTTCGCATGATTGAACAAGATGGATTGCACGCAGGTTCTCCG
GCCGCTTGGGTGGAGAGGCTATTCGGCTATGACTGGGCACAACAGACAATCGGCTGCTCTGATGCCGCCG
TGTTCCGGCTGTCAGCGCAGGGGCGCCCGGTTCTTTTTGTCAAGACCGACCTGTCCGGTGCCCTGAATGA
ACTGCAAGACGAGGCAGCGCGGCTATCGTGGCTGGCCACGACGGGCGTTCCTTGCGCAGCTGTGCTCGAC
GTTGTCACTGAAGCGGGAAGGGACTGGCTGCTATTGGGCGAAGTGCCGGGGCAGGATCTCCTGTCATCTC
ACCTTGCTCCTGCCGAGAAAGTATCCATCATGGCTGATGCAATGCGGCGGCTGCATACGCTTGATCCGGC
TACCTGCCCATTCGACCACCAAGCGAAACATCGCATCGAGCGAGCACGTACTCGGATGGAAGCCGGTCTT
GTCGATCAGGATGATCTGGACGAAGAGCATCAGGGGCTCGCGCCAGCCGAACTGTTCGCCAGGCTCAAGG
CGAGCATGCCCGACGGCGAGGATCTCGTCGTGACCCATGGCGATGCCTGCTTGCCGAATATCATGGTGGA
AAATGGCCGCTTTTCTGGATTCATCGACTGTGGCCGGCTGGGTGTGGCGGACCGCTATCAGGACATAGCG
TTGGCTACCCGTGATATTGCTGAAGAGCTTGGCGGCGAATGGGCTGACCGCTTCCTCGTGCTTTACGGTA
TCGCCGCTCCCGATTCGCAGCGCATCGCCTTCTATCGCCTTCTTGACGAGTTCTTCTGAGCGGGACTCTG
GGGTTCGAAATGACCGACCAAGCGACGCCCAACCTGCCATCACGAGATTTCGATTCCACCGCCGCCTTCT
ATGAAAGGTTGGGCTTCGGAATCGTTTTCCGGGACGCCGGCTGGATGATCCTCCAGCGCGGGGATCTCAT
GCTGGAGTTCTTCGCCCACCCTAGGGGGAGGCTAACTGAAACACGGAAGGAGACAATACCGGAAGGAACC
CGCGCTATGACGGCAATAAAAAGACAGAATAAAACGCACGGTGTTGGGTCGTTTGTTCATAAACGCGGGG
TTCGGTCCCAGGGCTGGCACTCTGTCGATACCCCACCGAGACCCCATTGGGGCCAATACGCCCGCGTTTC
TTCCTTTTCCCCACCCCACCCCCCAAGTTCGGGTGAAGGCCCAGGGCTCGCAGCCAACGTCGGGGCGGCA
GGCCCTGCCATAGCCTCAGGTTACTCATATATACTTTAGATTGATTTAAAACTTCATTTTTAATTTAAAA
GGATCTAGGTGAAGATCCTTTTTGATAATCTCATGACCAAAATCCCTTAACGTGAGTTTTCGTTCCACTG
AGCGTCAGACCCCGTAGAAAAGATCAAAGGATCTTCTTGAGATCCTTTTTTTCTGCGCGTAATCTGCTGC
TTGCAAACAAAAAAACCACCGCTACCAGCGGTGGTTTGTTTGCCGGATCAAGAGCTACCAACTCTTTTTC
CGAAGGTAACTGGCTTCAGCAGAGCGCAGATACCAAATACTGTTCTTCTAGTGTAGCCGTAGTTAGGCCA
CCACTTCAAGAACTCTGTAGCACCGCCTACATACCTCGCTCTGCTAATCCTGTTACCAGTGGCTGCTGCC
AGTGGCGATAAGTCGTGTCTTACCGGGTTGGACTCAAGACGATAGTTACCGGATAAGGCGCAGCGGTCGG
GCTGAACGGGGGGTTCGTGCACACAGCCCAGCTTGGAGCGAACGACCTACACCGAACTGAGATACCTACA
GCGTGAGCTATGAGAAAGCGCCACGCTTCCCGAAGGGAGAAAGGCGGACAGGTATCCGGTAAGCGGCAGG
GTCGGAACAGGAGAGCGCACGAGGGAGCTTCCAGGGGGAAACGCCTGGTATCTTTATAGTCCTGTCGGGT
TTCGCCACCTCTGACTTGAGCGTCGATTTTTGTGATGCTCGTCAGGGGGGCGGAGCCTATGGAAAAACGC
CAGCAACGCGGCCTTTTTACGGTTCCTGGCCTTTTGCTGGCCTTTTGCTCACATGTTCTTTCCTGCGTTA
TCCCCTGATTCTGTGGATAACCGTATTA
